Addgene plasmid #162478: HJP-208-IVS-Syn21-CreAB-NrdJ-1N-WPREUw
Purpose: This insert, when expressed in the same cell with other split Cre component, forms Cre recombinase through protein trans-splicing using split intein.
Depositing lab: Benjamin White. Depositing organization: National Institute of Mental Health (NIMH). Publication: Cre-assisted fine-mapping of neural circuits using orthogonal split inteins. Luan H, Kuzin A, Odenwald WF, White BH. Elife. 2020 Apr 14;9. pii: 53041. doi: 10.7554/eLife.53041. PubMed 32286225.
Backbone
  Vector backbone: pBPGUw
  Vector type: Cre/Lox
Growth in bacteria
  Bacterial resistance: Chloramphenicol and Ampicillin, 25 & 100 μg/mL
  Growth temperature: 37°C
  Growth strain: ccdB Survival
  Copy number: High Copy
Gene/Insert
  Gene/Insert name: CreAB
  Species: Synthetic
  Cloning method: Gateway Cloning
Terms and licenses: Academic/Nonprofit Terms; Industry Terms: Not Available to Industry
How to cite: HJP-208-IVS-Syn21-CreAB-NrdJ-1N-WPREUw was a gift from Benjamin White (Addgene plasmid # 162478 ; http://n2t.net/addgene:162478 ; RRID:Addgene_162478)
