[The description below was written by a language model from this plasmid's Addgene catalogue record and pLannotate feature annotations shown in this document.]
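Description:
HJP-208-IVS-Syn21-CreAB-NrdJ-1N-WPREUw is a Gateway destination vector for Drosophila transgenesis, built on the pBPGUw backbone, that carries one half of a split Cre recombinase system. It replicates in E. coli from a high-copy ColE1/pUC origin and is selected with ampicillin (AmpR) plus chloramphenicol. The chloramphenicol marker lies within the unrecombined Gateway cassette, where attR1 and attR2 flank CmR and the ccdB toxin gene. The cassette is still intact, so the plasmid must be maintained in a ccdB-tolerant strain. In an LR reaction the cassette can be replaced by a fragment of choice, which in pBPGUw-type vectors is typically a genomic enhancer placed upstream of the coding unit. No promoter for the Cre fragment is annotated in the feature table, and the record does not state one.

Downstream of attR2 lies the payload. A modified Drosophila myosin heavy chain intron (IVS) comes first, followed, according to the plasmid name, by the Syn21 translational enhancer, which is not annotated. These precede a partial cre coding sequence (CreAB) that the name indicates is fused to the N-terminal portion of the NrdJ-1 split intein. A WPRE follows to boost transcript stability and expression. When this polypeptide is produced in the same cell as the complementary Cre fragment carrying the matching intein half, protein trans-splicing joins them into functional Cre recombinase. A φC31 attB site allows site-specific integration into attP landing sites in the fly genome, and mini-white serves as an eye-colour marker for identifying transformants. The associated work used orthogonal split inteins for intersectional, Cre-assisted fine-mapping of neural circuits.
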