Features (pLannotate 1.2.2; 18 found; start..end, strand, type, name):
    113..237     +  protein_bind   attR1: mutant version of attR; recombination site for the Gateway® LR reaction LR Clonase™
    262..292     +  promoter       lac UV5 promoter: E. coli lac promoter with an "up" mutation
    316..345     +  promoter       cat promoter (fragment): promoter of the E. coli cat gene encoding chloramphenicol acetyltransferase
    346..1005    +  CDS            CmR: chloramphenicol acetyltransferase; cat; confers resistance to chloramphenicol
   1184..1342    +  CDS            ccdA (fragment): CCDA_ECO57 - Also known as H, letA. Experimental evidence at protein level: Swiss-Prot protein existence level 1. Antitoxin component of a type II toxin-antitoxin (TA) system which inhibits the post-segregational killing (PSK) of plasmid-free cells, also referred to as a plasmid addiction system. Binds to and blocks the activity of CcdB; will also remove bound CcdB protein from the CcdB-GyrA complex by forming a CcdA-CcdB complex, a process termed rejuvenation. Functions as a transcriptional corepressor for the ccdAB operon, repression also requires CcdB (By similarity). From Escherichia coli
   1347..1649    +  CDS            ccdB: CCDB_ECOLI - Also known as G, letB, letD. Experimental evidence at protein level: Swiss-Prot protein existence level 1. Toxic component of a type II toxin-antitoxin (TA) system, functioning in plasmid maintainence. Responsible for the post- segregational killing (PSK) of plasmid-free cells, also referred to as a plasmid addiction system. Half-life of over 2 hours. Cell killing by CcdB is accompanied by filamentation, defects in chromosome and plasmid segregation, defects in cell division, formation of anucleate cells, decreased DNA synthesis and plasmid loss. Interferes with the activity of DN
   1693..1817    -  protein_bind   attR2: mutant version of attR; recombination site for the Gateway® LR reaction LR Clonase™
   2005..2071    +  intron         Mhc intron: modified Drosophila myosin heavy chain intron 16 (Pfeiffer et al., 2010)
   2100..2882    +  CDS            cre (fragment): RECR_BPP1 - Experimental evidence at protein level: Swiss-Prot protein existence level 1. Catalyzes site-specific recombination between two 34-base- pair LOXP sites. Its role is to maintain the phage genome as a monomeric unit-copy plasmid in the lysogenic state. From Escherichia phage P1 (Bacteriophage P1).
   3182..3770    +  misc_feature   WPRE: woodchuck hepatitis virus posttranscriptional regulatory element
   3774..3794    +  misc_feature   MCS (fragment): pBluescript multiple cloning site
   4031..4055    -  misc_feature   MCS (fragment): pBluescript multiple cloning site
   4130..4285    -  CDS            YPB1_ECOLX (fragment): Protein predicted: Swiss-Prot protein existence level 4. From Escherichia coli.
   4290..8409    -  gene           mini-white: white; This modified version of the white gene lacks part of the first intron.
   8625..8694    -  protein_bind   attB: attB site for the φC31 integrase (Groth et al., 2000) phage φC31 integrase
   8781..9369    -  rep_origin     ori: high-copy-number ColE1/pMB1/pBR322/pUC origin of replication
   9540..10400   -  CDS            AmpR: β-lactamase; bla; confers resistance to ampicillin, carbenicillin, and related antibiotics
  10401..10505   -  promoter       AmpR promoter: bla
>Addgene plasmid #162478 | HJP-208-IVS-Syn21-CreAB-NrdJ-1N-WPREUw | addgene full sequence | sequence record 320107 | Addgene NGS Result
CACATTTCCCCGAAAAGTGCCACCTGAGTCTAAGAAACCATTATTATCATGACATTAACCTATAAAAATA
GGCGTATCACGAGGCCCTTTCGTCTTCAAGAATTCGTTTATCACAAGTTTGTACAAAAAAGCTGAACGAG
AAACGTAAAATGATATAAATATCAATATATTAAATTAGATTTTGCATAAAAAACAGACTACATAATACTG
TAAAACACAACATATCCAGTCACTATGGCGGCCGCATTAGGCACCCCAGGCTTTACACTTTATGCTTCCG
GCTCGTATAATGTGTGGATTTTGAGTTAGGATCCGTCGAGATTTTCAGGAGCTAAGGAAGCTAAAATGGA
GAAAAAAATCACTGGATATACCACCGTTGATATATCCCAATGGCATCGTAAAGAACATTTTGAGGCATTT
CAGTCAGTTGCTCAATGTACCTATAACCAGACCGTTCAGCTGGATATTACGGCCTTTTTAAAGACCGTAA
AGAAAAATAAGCACAAGTTTTATCCGGCCTTTATTCACATTCTTGCCCGCCTGATGAATGCTCATCCGGA
ATTCCGTATGGCAATGAAAGACGGTGAGCTGGTGATATGGGATAGTGTTCACCCTTGTTACACCGTTTTC
CATGAGCAAACTGAAACGTTTTCATCGCTCTGGAGTGAATACCACGACGATTTCCGGCAGTTTCTACACA
TATATTCGCAAGATGTGGCGTGTTACGGTGAAAACCTGGCCTATTTCCCTAAAGGGTTTATTGAGAATAT
GTTTTTCGTCTCAGCCAATCCCTGGGTGAGTTTCACCAGTTTTGATTTAAACGTGGCCAATATGGACAAC
TTCTTCGCCCCCGTTTTCACCATGGGCAAATATTATACGCAAGGCGACAAGGTGCTGATGCCGCTGGCGA
TTCAGGTTCATCATGCCGTTTGTGATGGCTTCCATGTCGGCAGAATGCTTAATGAATTACAACAGTACTG
CGATGAGTGGCAGGGCGGGGCGTAAACGCGTGGATCCGGCTTACTAAAAGCCAGATAACAGTATGCGTAT
TTGCGCGCTGATTTTTGCGGTATAAGAATATATACTGATATGTATACCCGAAGTATGTCAAAAAGAGGTA
TGCTATGAAGCAGCGTATTACAGTGACAGTTGACAGCGACAGCTATCAGTTGCTCAAGGCATATATGATG
TCAATATCTCCGGTCTGGTAAGCACAACCATGCAGAATGAAGCCCGTCGTCTGCGTGCCGAACGCTGGAA
AGCGGAAAATCAGGAAGGGATGGCTGAGGTCGCCCGGTTTATTGAAATGAACGGCTCTTTTGCTGACGAG
AACAGGGGCTGGTGAAATGCAGTTTAAGGTTTACACCTATAAAAGAGAGAGCCGTTATCGTCTGTTTGTG
GATGTACAGAGTGATATTATTGACACGCCCGGGCGACGGATGGTGATCCCCCTGGCCAGTGCACGTCTGC
TGTCAGATAAAGTCTCCCGTGAACTTTACCCGGTGGTGCATATCGGGGATGAAAGCTGGCGCATGATGAC
CACCGATATGGCCAGTGTGCCGGTCTCCGTTATCGGGGAAGAAGTGGCTGATCTCAGCCACCGCGAAAAT
GACATCAAAAACGCCATTAACCTGATGTTCTGGGGAATATAAATGTCAGGCTCCCTTATACACAGCCAGT
CTGCAGGTCGACCATAGTGACTGGATATGTTGTGTTTTACAGTATTATGTAGTCTGTTTTTTATGCAAAA
TCTAATTTAATATATTGATATTTATATCATTTTACGTTTCTCGTTCAGCTTTCTTGTACAAAGTGGTGAT
AAACGGCCGGCCGAGCTCGCCCGGGGATCGAGCGCAGCGGTATAAAAGGGCGCGGGGTGGCTGAGAGCAT
CAGTTGTGAATGAATGTTCGAGCCGAGCAGACGTGCCGCTGCCTTCGTTAATATCCTTTGAATAAGCCAA
CTTTGAATCACAAGACGCATACCAAACGGTACCGCTAGAAAAAGGTAGGTTCAACCACTGATGCCTAGGC
ACACCGAAACGACTAACCCTAATTCTTATCCTTTACTTCAGGGCTAGCAACTTAAAAAAAAAAATCAAAA
TGAGTAACTTGCTCACGGTACACCAAAATTTGCCGGCCCTGCCTGTGGACGCCACGTCCGACGAGGTCCG
AAAGAATCTGATGGACATGTTCCGTGACAGGCAGGCCTTTAGCGAGCACACCTGGAAGATGCTGCTCTCG
GTGTGCAGGTCCTGGGCCGCTTGGTGCAAGCTGAACAACCGAAAGTGGTTTCCCGCGGAGCCCGAGGACG
TCCGCGATTATCTGCTGTACCTGCAGGCTCGCGGACTGGCCGTCAAAACAATACAGCAACATTTGGGTCA
GCTGAACATGCTCCACAGGCGCAGCGGACTGCCCCGGCCATCCGATAGCAATGCAGTGAGCCTGGTAATG
CGTCGAATACGCAAGGAAAACGTGGACGCCGGCGAGAGGGCCAAACAGGCGTTGGCTTTCGAACGCACCG
ATTTCGATCAGGTGCGGTCGTTGATGGAGAACAGCGATCGATGCCAGGACATCCGGAACTTGGCGTTTTT
GGGCATTGCCTATAACACCCTCCTTCGCATCGCCGAGATAGCGCGTATCCGAGTTAAAGACATTTCCCGT
ACAGACGGAGGCCGCATGCTTATTCACATCGGACGCACGAAAACCCTGGTCAGCACTGCTGGCGTGGAGA
AAGCACTTTCCCTGGGTGTGACGAAATTGGTCGAGCGATGGATCAGTGTGAGTGGCGTCGCCGATGACCC
CAACAATTATCTGTTCTGCAGGGTGCGCAAAAATGGAGTGGCAGCCCCCTGCCTGGTGGGCAGCAGCGAG
ATCATCACCCGCAACTACGGCAAGACCACCATCAAGGAGGTGGTGGAGATCTTCGATAACGATAAGAACA
TCCAGGTGCTGGCCTTCAACACCCACACCGATAACATCGAGTGGGCCCCCATCAAGGCCGCCCAGCTGAC
CCGCCCCAACGCCGAGCTGGTGGAGCTGGAGATCGATACCCTGCACGGCGTGAAGACCATCCGCTGCACC
CCCGATCACCCCGTGTACACCAAGAACCGCGGCTACGTGCGCGCCGATGAGCTGACCGATGATGATGAGC
TGGTGGTGGCCATCTAAACCGGTGTTTAAACAATCAACCTCTGGATTACAAAATTTGTGAAAGATTGACT
GGTATTCTTAACTATGTTGCTCCTTTTACGCTATGTGGATACGCTGCTTTAATGCCTTTGTATCATGCTA
TTGCTTCCCGTATGGCTTTCATTTTCTCCTCCTTGTATAAATCCTGGTTGCTGTCTCTTTATGAGGAGTT
GTGGCCCGTTGTCAGGCAACGTGGCGTGGTGTGCACTGTGTTTGCTGACGCAACCCCCACTGGTTGGGGC
ATTGCCACCACCTGTCAGCTCCTTTCCGGGACTTTCGCTTTCCCCCTCCCTATTGCCACGGCGGAACTCA
TCGCCGCCTGCCTTGCCCGCTGCTGGACAGGGGCTCGGCTGTTGGGCACTGACAATTCCGTGGTGTTGTC
GGGGAAATCATCGTCCTTTCCTTGGCTGCTCGCCTGTGTTGCCACCTGGATTCTGCGCGGGACGTCCTTC
TGCTACGTCCCTTCGGCCCTCAATCCAGCGGACCTTCCTTCCCGCGGCCTGCTGCCGGCTCTGCGGCCTC
TTCCGCGTCTTCGCCTTCGCCCTCAGACGAGTCGGATCTCCCTTTGGGCCGCCTCCCCGCCTGAAGCTTA
TCGATACCGTCGACTAAAGCCAAATAGAAAATTATTCAGTTCCTGGCTTAAGTTTTTAAAAGTGATATTA
TTTATTTGGTTGTAACCAACCAAAAGAATGTAAATAACTAATACATAATTATGTTAGTTTTAAGTTAGCA
ACAAATTGATTTTAGCTATATTAGCTACTTGGTTAATAAATAGAATATATTTATTTAAAGATAATTGCGT
TTTTATTGTCAGGGAGTGAGTTTGCTTAAAAACTCGTTTAGATCCACTAGTTCTAGAGCGGCCGCTGGCC
ACGGGTGCGCATGATCGTGCTCCTGTCGTTGAGGACCCGGCTAGGCTGGCGGGGTTGCCTTACTGGTTAG
CAGAATGAATCACCGATACGCGAGCGAACGTGAAGCGACTGCTGCTGCAAAACGTCTGCGACCTGAGCAA
CAACATGAATGGTCTTCGGTTTCCGTGTTTCGTAAAGTCTGGAAACGCGGAAGTCAGCGCCCTGCACCAT
TATGTTCCGGAGGCGCGCCCTAGTTCCAGTGAAATCCAAGCATTTTCTAAATTAAATGTATTCTTATTAT
TATAGTTGTTATTTTTGATATATATAAACAACACTATTATGCCCACCATTTTTTTGAGATGCATCTACAC
AAGGAACAAACACTGGATGTCACTTTCAGTTCAAATTGTAACGCTAATCACTCCGAACAGGTCACAAAAA
ATTACCTTAAAAAGTCATAATATTAAATTAGAATAAATATAGCTGTGAGGGAAATATATACAAATATATT
GGAGCAAATAAATTGTACATACAAATATTTATTACTAATTTCTATTGAGACGAAATGAACCACTCGGAAC
CATTTGAGCGAACCGAATCGCGCGGAACTAACGACAGTCGCTCCAAGGTCGTCGAACAAAAGGTGAATGT
GTTGCGGAGAGCGGGTGGGAGACAGCGAAAGAGCAACTACGAAACGTGGTGTGGTGGAGGTGAATTATGA
AGAGGGCGCGCGATTTGAAAAGTATGTATATAAAAAATATATCCCGGTGTTTTATGTAGCGATAAACGAG
TTTTTGATGTAAGGTATGCAGGTGTGTAAGTCTTTTGGTTAGAAGACAAATCCAAAGTCTACTTGTGGGG
ATGTTCGAAGGGGAAATACTTGTATTCTATAGGTCATATCTTGTTTTTATTGGCACAAATATAATTACAT
TAGCTTTTTGAGGGGGCAATAAACAGTAAACACGATGGTAATAATGGTAAAAAAAAAAAACAAGCAGTTA
TTTCGGATATATGTCGGCTACTCCTTGCGTCGGGCCCGAAGTCTTAGAGCCAGATATGCGAGCACCCGGA
AGCTCACGATGAGAATGGCCAGACCCACGTAGTCCAGCGGCAGATCGGCGGCGGAGAAGTTAAGCGTCTC
CAGGATGACCTTGCCCGAACTGGGGCACGTGGTGTTCGACGATGTGCAGCTAATTTCGCCCGGCTCCACG
TCCGCCCATTGGTTAATCAGCAGACCCTCGTTGGCGTAACGGAACCATGAGAGGTACGACAACCATTTGA
GGTATACTGGCACCGAGCCCGAGTTCAAGAAGAAGCCGCCAAAGAGCAGGAATGGTATGATAACCGGCGG
ACCCACAGACAGCGCCATCGAGGTCGAGGAGCTGGCGCAGGATATTAGATATCCGAAGGACGTTGACACA
TTGGCCACCAGAGTGACCAGCGCCAGGCAGTTGAAGAAGTGCAGCACTCCGGCCCGCAGTCCGATCATCG
GATAGGCAATCGCCGTGAAGACCAGTGGCACTGTGAGAAAAAGCGGCAATTCGGCAATCGTTTTGCCCAG
AAAGTATGTGTCACAGCGATAAAGTCGACTTCGGGCCTCCCTCATAAAAACTGGCAGCTCTGAGGTGAAC
ACCTAAATCGAATCGATTCATTAGAAAGTTAGTAAATTATTGAAATGCAAATGTATTCTAAACATGACTT
ACATTTATCGTGGCAAAGACGTTTTGAAAGGTCATGTTGGTCAGGAAGAGGAAGATGGCTCCGTTGATAT
TCATCACACCCACTTGCGTGAGTTGTTGGCCCAAAAAGATGAGGCCAATCAAGATGGCAACCATCTGCAA
ATTAAAATGTTACTCGCATCTCATTAATATTCGCGAGTTAAATGAAATTTATTTATCTTCTGCAAAACTA
TAAACTATACATCTCATTGAAAAAAACTAAGAAGGGTGTGGAATCAGGCAATTCTATCTAAAATCTAGCG
AATTTGTTTCCAAGAATTGTAAGCGTTATATCATTTGTTTCCACTGGAACCACTCACCGTTGTCTGAATA
AGTCGCACTTTTACGAGGAGTGGTTCCTTGAGCACCGACAGCCAGGATCGCCACAGGACCGCCCGGAACT
GCATGAACCAGGTGGCCTTGTAGGTGTACCCATTCTCCGGCTGCTCCAGTGGCTTCTCCAGATTTTTGGT
GGCCAACAACTGCTCCATATCCCGGGCTACTTTGCTAATGGCAAAATTGTCGCATATCTTGGCGATCCGA
TCACGGGACTCGATCTCCCGTCCGGGCACAACGGCCAACACCTGTACGTAAAAGTCCGCCGGATTGTAGT
TGGTAGGACACTGGGCACCCACGCTGGATAGGAGTTGAGATGTTATGTAATACTAGATACCCTTAATAAA
CACATCGAACTCACTAGGAAAAGAAGTCGACGGCTTCGCTGGGAGTGCCCAAGAAAGCTACCCTGCCCTC
GGCCATCAGAAGGATCTTGTCAAAGAGCTCAAACAGCTCGGAAGACGGCTGATGAATGGTCAGGATGACG
GTCTTGCCCTTCTGCGACAGCTTCTTCAGCACCTGGACGACGCTGTGGGCGGTAAAGGAGTCCAGTCCGG
AGGTGGGCTCATCGCAGATCAGAAGCGGCGGATCGGTTAGAGCCTCGGAGGCGAATGCCAGACGCTTCCT
TTCTCCGCCGGACAGACCTTTCACCCTGCCGGGCACACCGATGATCGTGTGCTGACATTTGCTGAGCGAA
AGCTCCTGGATCACCTGATCCACGCGGGCCACTCGCTGCCGATAGGTCAGATGTCGTGGCATCCGCACCA
TGGCTTGGAAAATCAGGTGTTCCCTGGCCGTTAGGGAGCCGATAAAGAGGTCATCCTGCTGGACATAGGC
GCACCTGGCCTGCATCTCCTTGGCGTCCACAGGTTGGCCATTGAGCAGTCGCATCCCGGATGGCGATACT
TGGATGCCCTGCGGCGATCGAAAGGCAAGGGCATTCAGCAGGGTCGTCTTTCCGGCACCGGAACTGCCCA
TCACGGCCAAAAGTTCGCCCGGATAGGCCACGCCGCAAACTGAGTTTCAAATTGGTAATTGGACCCTTTA
TTAAGATTTCACACAGATCAGCCGACTGCGAATAGAAACTCACCGTTCTTGAGCAAATGTTTCCTGGGCG
CCGGTATGTGTCGCTCGTTGCAGAATAGTCCGCGTGTCCGGTTGACCAGCTGCCGCCATCCGGAGCCCGG
CTGATTGACCGCCCCAAAGATGTCCATATTGTGCCAGGCATAGGTGAGGTTCTCGGCTAGTTGGCCGCTC
CCTGAACCGGAGTCCTCCGGCGGACTGGGTGGCCGGAGCGTGCCGTAGTTTTTGGCCTGCCCGAAGCCCT
GGTTAATGCAGCTCTGCGAAGCCGCTCCGCTGTCACCCTGCAATGATAGGGGATCTCAAATATCAACTAC
AAGCGTTATGCTCATCTAACCCCGAACAAAAAGTACCCCGAAGTATCCTACGAAGTAGGTTTATACTTTT
ATTTATTTTTTGTGCATCTAGGATCAGCTTAAAATATCTGGTTGTTATATTTTTTGTAAAAAAGAATATA
GTCGAAAATGAATGCCTTTAGATGTCTTGATCATGATATGATCTCAAAAATTGTCTTATATAGCGAGAAC
AGCTACCAGAATAATCTGTTTCGTGTCACTATTTGTTTGTGCAATTGCGGTTTGGGATTTTTGTGGGTCG
CAGTTCTCACGCCGCAGACAATTTGATGTTGCAATCGCAGTTCCTATAGATCAAGTGAACTTAAGATGTA
TGCACATGTACTACTCACATTGTTCAGATGCTCGGCAGATGGGTGTTTGCTGCCTCCGCGAATTAATAGC
TCCTGATCCTCTTGGCCCATTGCCGGGATTTTTCACACTTTCCCCTGCTTACCCACCCAAAACCAATCAC
CACCCCAATCACTCAAAAAACAAACAAAAATAAGAAGCGAGAGGAGTTTTGGCACAGCACTTTGTGTTTA
ATTGATGGCGTAAACCGCTTGGAGCTTCGTCACGAAACCGCTGACAAAATGCAACTGAAGGCGGACATTG
ACGCTACGTAACGCTACAAACGGTGGCGAAAGAGATAGCGGACGCAGCGGCGAAAGAGACGGCGATATTT
CTGTGGACAGAGAAGGAGGCAAACAGCGCTGACTTTGAGTGGAATGTCATTTTGAGTGAGAGGTAATCGA
AAGAACCTGGTACATCAAATACCCTTGGATCGAAGTAAATTTAAAACTGATCAGATAAGTTCAATGATAT
CCAGTGCAGTAAAAAAAAAAAATGTTTTTTTTATCTACTTTCCGCAAAAATGGGTTTTATTAACTTACAT
ACATACTAGGCGCGCCCATATGTTCGGCTTGTCGACATGCCCGCCGTGACCGTCGAGAACCCGCTGACGC
TGCCCCGCGTATCCGCACCCGCCGACGCCGTCGCACGTCCCGTGCTCACCGTGACCACCGCGCCCAGCGG
TTTCGAGGGCGAGGGCTTCCCGGTGCGCCGCGCGTTCGCCGGGATCAACTACCGCCACCTCGACCCGTTC
ATCATGATGGACCAGATGGGTGAGGTGGAGTACGCGCCCGGGGAGCCCAAGGGCACGCCCTGGCACCCGC
ACCGCGGCTTCGAGACCGTGACCTACATCGTCGACGGTAACATGTGAGCAAAAGGCCAGCAAAAGGCCAG
GAACCGTAAAAAGGCCGCGTTGCTGGCGTTTTTCCATAGGCTCCGCCCCCCTGACGAGCATCACAAAAAT
CGACGCTCAAGTCAGAGGTGGCGAAACCCGACAGGACTATAAAGATACCAGGCGTTTCCCCCTGGAAGCT
CCCTCGTGCGCTCTCCTGTTCCGACCCTGCCGCTTACCGGATACCTGTCCGCCTTTCTCCCTTCGGGAAG
CGTGGCGCTTTCTCATAGCTCACGCTGTAGGTATCTCAGTTCGGTGTAGGTCGTTCGCTCCAAGCTGGGC
TGTGTGCACGAACCCCCCGTTCAGCCCGACCGCTGCGCCTTATCCGGTAACTATCGTCTTGAGTCCAACC
CGGTAAGACACGACTTATCGCCACTGGCAGCAGCCACTGGTAACAGGATTAGCAGAGCGAGGTATGTAGG
CGGTGCTACAGAGTTCTTGAAGTGGTGGCCTAACTACGGCTACACTAGAAGAACAGTATTTGGTATCTGC
GCTCTGCTGAAGCCAGTTACCTTCGGAAAAAGAGTTGGTAGCTCTTGATCCGGCAAACAAACCACCGCTG
GTAGCGGTGGTTTTTTTGTTTGCAAGCAGCAGATTACGCGCAGAAAAAAAGGATCTCAAGAAGATCCTTT
GATCTTTTCTACGGGGTCTGACGCTCAGTGGAACGAAAACTCACGTTAAGGGATTTTGGTCATGAGATTA
TCAAAAAGGATCTTCACCTAGATCCTTTTAAATTAAAAATGAAGTTTTAAATCAATCTAAAGTATATATG
AGTAAACTTGGTCTGACAGTTACCAATGCTTAATCAGTGAGGCACCTATCTCAGCGATCTGTCTATTTCG
TTCATCCATAGTTGCCTGACTCCCCGTCGTGTAGATAACTACGATACGGGAGGGCTTACCATCTGGCCCC
AGTGCTGCAATGATACCGCGAGACCCACGCTCACCGGCTCCAGATTTATCAGCAATAAACCAGCCAGCCG
GAAGGGCCGAGCGCAGAAGTGGTCCTGCAACTTTATCCGCCTCCATCCAGTCTATTAATTGTTGCCGGGA
AGCTAGAGTAAGTAGTTCGCCAGTTAATAGTTTGCGCAACGTTGTTGCCATTGCTACAGGCATCGTGGTG
TCACGCTCGTCGTTTGGTATGGCTTCATTCAGCTCCGGTTCCCAACGATCAAGGCGAGTTACATGATCCC
CCATGTTGTGCAAAAAAGCGGTTAGCTCCTTCGGTCCTCCGATCGTTGTCAGAAGTAAGTTGGCCGCAGT
GTTATCACTCATGGTTATGGCAGCACTGCATAATTCTCTTACTGTCATGCCATCCGTAAGATGCTTTTCT
GTGACTGGTGAGTACTCAACCAAGTCATTCTGAGAATAGTGTATGCGGCGACCGAGTTGCTCTTGCCCGG
CGTCAATACGGGATAATACCGCGCCACATAGCAGAACTTTAAAAGTGCTCATCATTGGAAAACGTTCTTC
GGGGCGAAAACTCTCAAGGATCTTACCGCTGTTGAGATCCAGTTCGATGTAACCCACTCGTGCACCCAAC
TGATCTTCAGCATCTTTTACTTTCACCAGCGTTTCTGGGTGAGCAAAAACAGGAAGGCAAAATGCCGCAA
AAAAGGGAATAAGGGCGACACGGAAATGTTGAATACTCATACTCTTCCTTTTTCAATATTATTGAAGCAT
TTATCAGGGTTATTGTCTCATGAGCGGATACATATTTGAATGTATTTAGAAAAATAAACAAATAGGGGTT
CCGCG
